>Addgene plasmid #138501 | SaABE8e-dimer | addgene full sequence | sequence record 272932 | Addgene NGS Result
ATATGCCAAGTACGCCCCCTATTGACGTCAATGACGGTAAATGGCCCGCCTGGCATTATGCCCAGTACAT
GACCTTATGGGACTTTCCTACTTGGCAGTACATCTACGTATTAGTCATCGCTATTACCATGGTGATGCGG
TTTTGGCAGTACATCAATGGGCGTGGATAGCGGTTTGACTCACGGGGATTTCCAAGTCTCCACCCCATTG
ACGTCAATGGGAGTTTGTTTTGGCACCAAAATCAACGGGACTTTCCAAAATGTCGTAACAACTCCGCCCC
ATTGACGCAAATGGGCGGTAGGCGTGTACGGTGGGAGGTCTATATAAGCAGAGCTGGTTTAGTGAACCGT
CAGATCCGCTAGAGATCCGCGGCCGCTAATACGACTCACTATAGGGAGAGCCGCCACCATGAAACGGACA
GCCGACGGAAGCGAGTTCGAGTCACCAAAGAAGAAGCGGAAAGTCTCTGAAGTCGAGTTTAGCCACGAGT
ATTGGATGAGGCACGCACTGACCCTGGCAAAGCGAGCATGGGATGAAAGAGAAGTCCCCGTGGGCGCCGT
GCTGGTGCACAACAATAGAGTGATCGGAGAGGGATGGAACAGGCCAATCGGCCGCCACGACCCTACCGCA
CACGCAGAGATCATGGCACTGAGGCAGGGAGGCCTGGTCATGCAGAATTACCGCCTGATCGATGCCACCC
TGTATGTGACACTGGAGCCATGCGTGATGTGCGCAGGAGCAATGATCCACAGCAGGATCGGAAGAGTGGT
GTTCGGAGCACGGGACGCCAAGACCGGCGCAGCAGGCTCCCTGATGGATGTGCTGCACCACCCCGGCATG
AACCACCGGGTGGAGATCACAGAGGGAATCCTGGCAGACGAGTGCGCCGCCCTGCTGAGCGATTTCTTTA
GAATGCGGAGACAGGAGATCAAGGCCCAGAAGAAGGCACAGAGCTCCACCGACTCTGGAGGATCTAGCGG
AGGATCCTCTGGAAGCGAGACACCAGGCACAAGCGAGTCCGCCACACCAGAGAGCTCCGGCGGCTCCTCC
GGAGGATCCTCTGAGGTGGAGTTTTCCCACGAGTACTGGATGAGACATGCCCTGACCCTGGCCAAGAGGG
CACGGGATGAGAGGGAGGTGCCTGTGGGAGCCGTGCTGGTGCTGAACAATAGAGTGATCGGCGAGGGCTG
GAACAGAGCCATCGGCCTGCACGACCCAACAGCCCATGCCGAAATTATGGCCCTGAGACAGGGCGGCCTG
GTCATGCAGAACTACAGACTGATTGACGCCACCCTGTACGTGACATTCGAGCCTTGCGTGATGTGCGCCG
GCGCCATGATCCACTCTAGGATCGGCCGCGTGGTGTTTGGCGTGAGGAACTCAAAAAGAGGCGCCGCAGG
CTCCCTGATGAACGTGCTGAACTACCCCGGCATGAATCACCGCGTCGAAATTACCGAGGGAATCCTGGCA
GATGAATGTGCCGCCCTGCTGTGCGATTTCTATCGGATGCCTAGACAGGTGTTCAATGCTCAGAAGAAGG
CCCAGAGCTCCATCAACTCCGGAGGATCTAGCGGAGGCTCCTCTGGCTCTGAGACACCTGGCACAAGCGA
GAGCGCAACACCTGAAAGCAGCGGGGGCAGCAGCGGGGGGTCAGGGAAGCGAAATTACATTCTGGGGCTG
GCCATTGGCATTACATCAGTGGGCTATGGCATCATTGACTACGAGACAAGGGACGTGATCGACGCCGGCG
TGAGACTGTTCAAGGAGGCCAACGTGGAGAACAATGAGGGCCGGAGATCCAAGAGGGGAGCAAGGCGCCT
GAAGCGGAGAAGGCGCCACAGAATCCAGAGAGTGAAGAAGCTGCTGTTCGATTACAACCTGCTGACCGAC
CACTCCGAGCTGTCTGGCATCAATCCTTATGAGGCCAGAGTGAAGGGCCTGTCCCAGAAGCTGTCTGAGG
AGGAGTTTAGCGCCGCCCTGCTGCACCTGGCAAAGAGGAGAGGCGTGCACAACGTGAATGAGGTGGAGGA
GGACACCGGCAACGAGCTGTCCACAAAGGAGCAGATCAGCCGCAATTCCAAGGCCCTGGAGGAGAAGTAT
GTGGCCGAGCTGCAGCTGGAGCGGCTGAAGAAGGATGGCGAGGTGAGGGGCTCCATCAATCGCTTCAAGA
CCTCTGACTACGTGAAGGAGGCCAAGCAGCTGCTGAAGGTGCAGAAGGCCTACCACCAGCTGGATCAGTC
CTTTATCGATACATATATCGACCTGCTGGAGACAAGGCGCACATACTATGAGGGACCAGGAGAGGGCTCT
CCCTTCGGCTGGAAGGACATCAAGGAGTGGTACGAGATGCTGATGGGCCACTGCACCTATTTTCCAGAGG
AGCTGAGAAGCGTGAAGTACGCCTATAACGCCGATCTGTACAACGCCCTGAATGACCTGAACAACCTGGT
CATCACCAGGGATGAGAACGAGAAGCTGGAGTACTATGAGAAGTTCCAGATCATCGAGAACGTGTTCAAG
CAGAAGAAGAAGCCTACACTGAAGCAGATCGCCAAGGAGATCCTGGTGAACGAGGAGGACATCAAGGGCT
ACCGCGTGACCTCCACAGGCAAGCCAGAGTTCACCAATCTGAAGGTGTATCACGATATCAAGGACATCAC
AGCCCGGAAGGAGATCATCGAGAACGCCGAGCTGCTGGATCAGATCGCCAAGATCCTGACCATCTATCAG
AGCTCCGAGGACATCCAGGAGGAGCTGACCAACCTGAATAGCGAGCTGACACAGGAGGAGATCGAGCAGA
TCAGCAATCTGAAGGGCTACACCGGCACACACAACCTGAGCCTGAAGGCCATCAATCTGATCCTGGATGA
GCTGTGGCACACAAACGACAATCAGATCGCCATCTTTAACCGGCTGAAGCTGGTGCCAAAGAAGGTGGAC
CTGTCCCAGCAGAAGGAGATCCCAACCACACTGGTGGACGATTTCATCCTGTCTCCCGTGGTGAAGCGGA
GCTTCATCCAGAGCATCAAAGTGATCAACGCCATCATCAAGAAGTACGGCCTGCCCAATGATATCATCAT
CGAGCTGGCCAGGGAGAAGAACTCCAAGGACGCCCAGAAGATGATCAATGAGATGCAGAAGAGGAACCGC
CAGACCAATGAGCGGATCGAGGAGATCATCAGAACCACAGGCAAGGAGAACGCCAAGTACCTGATCGAGA
AGATCAAGCTGCACGATATGCAGGAGGGCAAGTGTCTGTATTCTCTGGAGGCCATCCCTCTGGAGGACCT
GCTGAACAATCCATTCAACTACGAGGTGGATCACATCATCCCCCGGAGCGTGAGCTTCGACAATTCTTTT
AACAATAAGGTGCTGGTGAAGCAGGAGGAGAACAGCAAGAAGGGCAATAGGACCCCTTTCCAGTACCTGT
CTAGCTCCGATTCTAAGATCAGCTACGAGACATTCAAGAAGCACATCCTGAATCTGGCCAAGGGCAAGGG
CCGCATCAGCAAGACCAAGAAGGAGTACCTGCTGGAGGAGCGGGACATCAACAGATTCTCCGTGCAGAAG
GACTTCATCAACCGGAATCTGGTGGACACCAGATACGCCACACGCGGCCTGATGAATCTGCTGCGGTCTT
ATTTCAGAGTGAACAATCTGGATGTGAAGGTGAAGAGCATCAACGGCGGCTTCACCTCCTTTCTGCGGAG
AAAGTGGAAGTTTAAGAAGGAGCGCAACAAGGGCTATAAGCACCACGCCGAGGATGCCCTGATCATCGCC
AATGCCGACTTCATCTTTAAGGAGTGGAAGAAGCTGGACAAGGCCAAGAAAGTGATGGAGAACCAGATGT
TCGAGGAGAAGCAGGCCGAGAGCATGCCCGAGATCGAGACAGAGCAGGAGTACAAGGAGATTTTCATCAC
ACCTCACCAGATCAAGCACATCAAGGACTTCAAGGACTACAAGTATTCTCACAGGGTGGATAAGAAGCCC
AACCGCGAGCTGATCAATGACACCCTGTATAGCACACGGAAGGACGATAAGGGCAATACCCTGATCGTGA
ACAATCTGAACGGCCTGTACGACAAGGATAATGACAAGCTGAAGAAGCTGATCAACAAGTCTCCCGAGAA
GCTGCTGATGTACCACCACGATCCTCAGACATATCAGAAGCTGAAGCTGATCATGGAGCAGTACGGCGAC
GAGAAGAACCCACTGTATAAGTACTATGAGGAGACAGGCAACTACCTGACAAAGTATAGCAAGAAGGATA
ATGGCCCCGTGATCAAGAAGATCAAGTACTATGGCAACAAGCTGAATGCCCACCTGGACATCACCGACGA
TTACCCTAACTCTCGCAATAAGGTGGTGAAGCTGAGCCTGAAGCCATACCGGTTCGACGTGTACCTGGAC
AACGGCGTGTATAAGTTTGTGACAGTGAAGAATCTGGATGTGATCAAGAAGGAGAACTACTATGAGGTGA
ACAGCAAGTGCTACGAGGAGGCCAAGAAGCTGAAGAAGATCAGCAACCAGGCCGAGTTCATCGCCTCTTT
TTACAACAATGACCTGATCAAGATCAATGGCGAGCTGTATAGAGTGATCGGCGTGAACAATGATCTGCTG
AACAGAATCGAAGTGAATATGATCGACATCACCTACAGGGAGTATCTGGAGAACATGAATGATAAGAGGC
CCCCTCGCATCATCAAGACCATCGCCTCTAAGACACAGAGCATCAAGAAGTACAGCACAGACATCCTGGG
GAACCTGTATGAAGTCAAGAGCAAGAAACATCCTCAGATTATCAAGAAAGGCTCTGGCGGCTCAAAAAGA
ACCGCCGACGGCAGCGAATTCGAGCCCAAGAAGAAGAGGAAAGTCTAACCGGTCATCATCACCATCACCA
TTGAGTTTAAACCCGCTGATCAGCCTCGACTGTGCCTTCTAGTTGCCAGCCATCTGTTGTTTGCCCCTCC
CCCGTGCCTTCCTTGACCCTGGAAGGTGCCACTCCCACTGTCCTTTCCTAATAAAATGAGGAAATTGCAT
CGCATTGTCTGAGTAGGTGTCATTCTATTCTGGGGGGTGGGGTGGGGCAGGACAGCAAGGGGGAGGATTG
GGAAGACAATAGCAGGCATGCTGGGGATGCGGTGGGCTCTATGGCTTCTGAGGCGGAAAGAACCAGCTGG
GGCTCGATACCGTCGACCTCTAGCTAGAGCTTGGCGTAATCATGGTCATAGCTGTTTCCTGTGTGAAATT
GTTATCCGCTCACAATTCCACACAACATACGAGCCGGAAGCATAAAGTGTAAAGCCTAGGGTGCCTAATG
AGTGAGCTAACTCACATTAATTGCGTTGCGCTCACTGCCCGCTTTCCAGTCGGGAAACCTGTCGTGCCAG
CTGCATTAATGAATCGGCCAACGCGCGGGGAGAGGCGGTTTGCGTATTGGGCGCTCTTCCGCTTCCTCGC
TCACTGACTCGCTGCGCTCGGTCGTTCGGCTGCGGCGAGCGGTATCAGCTCACTCAAAGGCGGTAATACG
GTTATCCACAGAATCAGGGGATAACGCAGGAAAGAACATGTGAGCAAAAGGCCAGCAAAAGGCCAGGAAC
CGTAAAAAGGCCGCGTTGCTGGCGTTTTTCCATAGGCTCCGCCCCCCTGACGAGCATCACAAAAATCGAC
GCTCAAGTCAGAGGTGGCGAAACCCGACAGGACTATAAAGATACCAGGCGTTTCCCCCTGGAAGCTCCCT
CGTGCGCTCTCCTGTTCCGACCCTGCCGCTTACCGGATACCTGTCCGCCTTTCTCCCTTCGGGAAGCGTG
GCGCTTTCTCATAGCTCACGCTGTAGGTATCTCAGTTCGGTGTAGGTCGTTCGCTCCAAGCTGGGCTGTG
TGCACGAACCCCCCGTTCAGCCCGACCGCTGCGCCTTATCCGGTAACTATCGTCTTGAGTCCAACCCGGT
AAGACACGACTTATCGCCACTGGCAGCAGCCACTGGTAACAGGATTAGCAGAGCGAGGTATGTAGGCGGT
GCTACAGAGTTCTTGAAGTGGTGGCCTAACTACGGCTACACTAGAAGAACAGTATTTGGTATCTGCGCTC
TGCTGAAGCCAGTTACCTTCGGAAAAAGAGTTGGTAGCTCTTGATCCGGCAAACAAACCACCGCTGGTAG
CGGTGGTTTTTTTGTTTGCAAGCAGCAGATTACGCGCAGAAAAAAAGGATCTCAAGAAGATCCTTTGATC
TTTTCTACGGGGTCTGACACTCAGTGGAACGAAAACTCACGTTAAGGGATTTTGGTCATGAGATTATCAA
AAAGGATCTTCACCTAGATCCTTTTAAATTAAAAATGAAGTTTTAAATCAATCTAAAGTATATATGAGTA
AACTTGGTCTGACAGTTACCAATGCTTAATCAGTGAGGCACCTATCTCAGCGATCTGTCTATTTCGTTCA
TCCATAGTTGCCTGACTCCCCGTCGTGTAGATAACTACGATACGGGAGGGCTTACCATCTGGCCCCAGTG
CTGCAATGATACCGCGAGACCCACGCTCACCGGCTCCAGATTTATCAGCAATAAACCAGCCAGCCGGAAG
GGCCGAGCGCAGAAGTGGTCCTGCAACTTTATCCGCCTCCATCCAGTCTATTAATTGTTGCCGGGAAGCT
AGAGTAAGTAGTTCGCCAGTTAATAGTTTGCGCAACGTTGTTGCCATTGCTACAGGCATCGTGGTGTCAC
GCTCGTCGTTTGGTATGGCTTCATTCAGCTCCGGTTCCCAACGATCAAGGCGAGTTACATGATCCCCCAT
GTTGTGCAAAAAAGCGGTTAGCTCCTTCGGTCCTCCGATCGTTGTCAGAAGTAAGTTGGCCGCAGTGTTA
TCACTCATGGTTATGGCAGCACTGCATAATTCTCTTACTGTCATGCCATCCGTAAGATGCTTTTCTGTGA
CTGGTGAGTACTCAACCAAGTCATTCTGAGAATAGTGTATGCGGCGACCGAGTTGCTCTTGCCCGGCGTC
AATACGGGATAATACCGCGCCACATAGCAGAACTTTAAAAGTGCTCATCATTGGAAAACGTTCTTCGGGG
CGAAAACTCTCAAGGATCTTACCGCTGTTGAGATCCAGTTCGATGTAACCCACTCGTGCACCCAACTGAT
CTTCAGCATCTTTTACTTTCACCAGCGTTTCTGGGTGAGCAAAAACAGGAAGGCAAAATGCCGCAAAAAA
GGGAATAAGGGCGACACGGAAATGTTGAATACTCATACTCTTCCTTTTTCAATATTATTGAAGCATTTAT
CAGGGTTATTGTCTCATGAGCGGATACATATTTGAATGTATTTAGAAAAATAAACAAATAGGGGTTCCGC
GCACATTTCCCCGAAAAGTGCCACCTGACGTCGACGGATCGGGAGATCGATCTCCCGATCCCCTAGGGTC
GACTCTCAGTACAATCTGCTCTGATGCCGCATAGTTAAGCCAGTATCTGCTCCCTGCTTGTGTGTTGGAG
GTCGCTGAGTAGTGCGCGAGCAAAATTTAAGCTACAACAAGGCAAGGCTTGACCGACAATTGCATGAAGA
ATCTGCTTAGGGTTAGGCGTTTTGCGCTGCTTCGCGATGTACGGGCCAGATATACGCGTTGACATTGATT
ATTGACTAGTTATTAATAGTAATCAATTACGGGGTCATTAGTTCATAGCCCATATATGGAGTTCCGCGTT
ACATAACTTACGGTAAATGGCCCGCCTGGCTGACCGCCCAACGACCCCCGCCCATTGACGTCAATAATGA
CGTATGTTCCCATAGTAACGCCAATAGGGACTTTCCATTGACGTCAATGGGTGGAGTATTTACGGTAAAC
TGCCCACTTGGCAGTACATCAAGTGTATC
Features (pLannotate 1.2.2; 17 found; start..end, strand, type, name):
    132..335     +  promoter       CMV promoter: human cytomegalovirus (CMV) immediate early promoter
    377..395     +  promoter       T7 promoter: promoter for bacteriophage T7 RNA polymerase
    466..942     +  CDS            tadA: TADA_ECOLI - Also known as yfhC. Experimental evidence at protein level: Swiss-Prot protein existence level 1. Catalyzes the deamination of adenosine to inosine at the wobble position 34 of tRNA(Arg2). Essential for cell viability. From Escherichia coli (strain K12).
   1063..1551    +  CDS            tadA: TADA_ECOLI - Also known as yfhC. Experimental evidence at protein level: Swiss-Prot protein existence level 1. Catalyzes the deamination of adenosine to inosine at the wobble position 34 of tRNA(Arg2). Essential for cell viability. From Escherichia coli (strain K12).
   1657..4812    +  CDS            cas9: CAS9_STAAU - Experimental evidence at protein level: Swiss-Prot protein existence level 1. CRISPR (clustered regularly interspaced short palindromic repeat) is an adaptive immune system that provides protection against mobile genetic elements (viruses, transposable elements and conjugative plasmids). CRISPR clusters contain spacers, sequences complementary to antecedent mobile elements, and target invading nucleic acids. CRISPR clusters are transcribed and processed into CRISPR RNA (crRNA). In type II CRISPR systems correct processing of pre-crRNA requires a trans- encoded small RNA (tracrRNA)
   4930..5154    +  polyA_signal   bGH poly(A) signal: bovine growth hormone polyadenylation signal
   5158..5179    +  promoter       SV40 promoter (fragment): SV40 enhancer and early promoter
   5184..5200    +  misc_feature   MCS (fragment): pBluescript multiple cloning site
   5249..5265    -  protein_bind   lac operator: The lac repressor binds to the lac operator to inhibit transcription in E. coli. This inhibition can be relieved by adding lactose or isopropyl-β-D-thiogalactopyranoside (IPTG). lac repressor encoded by lacI
   5273..5303    -  promoter       lac promoter: promoter for the E. coli lac operon
   5318..5339    -  protein_bind   CAP binding site: CAP binding activates transcription in the presence of cAMP. E. coli catabolite activator protein
   5352..5444    -  CDS            lacI (fragment): lac repressor; lacI; The lac repressor binds to the lac operator to inhibit transcription in E. coli. This inhibition can be relieved by adding lactose or isopropyl-β-D-thiogalactopyranoside (IPTG).
   5627..6215    -  rep_origin     ori: high-copy-number ColE1/pMB1/pBR322/pUC origin of replication
   6386..7246    -  CDS            AmpR: β-lactamase; bla; confers resistance to ampicillin, carbenicillin, and related antibiotics
   7247..7351    -  promoter       AmpR promoter: bla
   7422..7466    -  misc_feature   bom (fragment): basis of mobility region from pBR322
   7621..131     +  enhancer       CMV enhancer (across the origin): human cytomegalovirus immediate early enhancer
