[The description below was written by a language model from this plasmid's Addgene catalogue record and pLannotate feature annotations shown in this document.]
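Description:
SaABE8e-dimer is a 7.9 kb mammalian expression plasmid encoding an adenine (A-to-G) base editor built on the Staphylococcus aureus Cas9 scaffold. The backbone is a pCMV vector that replicates in E. coli from a ColE1/pBR322-type origin and is selected with ampicillin through the β-lactamase gene and its native promoter. Short remnants of lac regulatory elements, a lacI fragment, an SV40 promoter fragment and a pBR322 bom fragment are also annotated in the backbone and appear to be cloning leftovers with no evident role. No mammalian selection marker is annotated, which fits transient transfection use.

The payload is a single open reading frame driven by the human CMV immediate early enhancer and promoter and terminated by the bovine growth hormone polyadenylation signal. A T7 promoter sits between the CMV promoter and the coding sequence and could support in vitro transcription. The fusion consists of two tandem copies of the E. coli tRNA adenosine deaminase TadA followed by SaCas9. According to the insert name, the first copy is wild-type and the second is the evolved 8e variant, and the Cas9 portion is a nickase. The gaps between the annotated domains presumably hold linkers, and any nuclear localization signals are not annotated in the table. In this design the guide RNA-programmed nickase opens the target DNA, and the evolved deaminase converts exposed adenines to inosine, which is read as guanine. Nicking of the unedited strand biases repair toward the edit. The "dimer" name reflects the wild-type/evolved TadA heterodimer architecture. No guide RNA cassette is present, so a SaCas9-compatible guide must be supplied separately. The plasmid is used for A-to-G editing in mammalian cells at sites carrying SaCas9 PAMs.
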