Addgene plasmid #138501: SaABE8e-dimer
Purpose: A-to-G base editor
Depositing lab: David Liu. Depositing organization: Broad Institute. Publication: Phage-assisted evolution of an adenine base editor with improved Cas domain compatibility and activity. Richter MF, Zhao KT, Eton E, Lapinaite A, Newby GA, Thuronyi BW, Wilson C, Koblan LW, Zeng J, Bauer DE, Doudna JA, Liu DR. Nat Biotechnol. 2020 Jul;38(7):883-891. doi: 10.1038/s41587-020-0453-z. Epub 2020 Mar 16. PubMed 32433547.
Backbone
  Vector backbone: pCMV with a BR322 origin
  Vector type: Mammalian Expression
Growth in bacteria
  Bacterial resistance: Ampicillin, 100 μg/mL
  Growth temperature: 37°C
  Growth strain: DH5alpha
  Copy number: Unknown
Gene/Insert
  Gene/Insert name: ecTadA(WT)-ecTadA(8e)-nSaCas9
  Species: Other
  Cloning method: Unknown
Terms and licenses: Academic/Nonprofit Terms; Industry Terms: Not Available to Industry
How to cite: SaABE8e-dimer was a gift from David Liu (Addgene plasmid # 138501 ; http://n2t.net/addgene:138501 ; RRID:Addgene_138501)
